>Addgene plasmid #238512 | pMH_AtCK2alpha3_1-331_HC | addgene full sequence | sequence record 477131 | Addgene NGS Result
TTGAGATCCTTTTTTTCTGCGCGTAATCTGCTGCTTGCAAACAAAAAAACCACCGCTACCAGCGGTGGTT
TGTTTGCCGGATCAAGAGCTACCAACTCTTTTTCCGAAGGTAACTGGCTTCAGCAGAGCGCAGATACCAA
ATACTGTCCTTCTAGTGTAGCCGTAGTTAGGCCACCACTTCAAGAACTCTGTAGCACCGCCTACATACCT
CGCTCTGCTAATCCTGTTACCAGTGGCTGCTGCCAGTGGCGATAAGTCGTGTCTTACCGGGTTGGACTCA
AGACGATAGTTACCGGATAAGGCGCAGCGGTCGGGCTGAACGGGGGGTTCGTGCACACAGCCCAGCTTGG
AGCGAACGACCTACACCGAACTGAGATACCTACAGCGTGAGCTATGAGAAAGCGCCACGCTTCCCGAAGG
GAGAAAGGCGGACAGGTATCCGGTAAGCGGCAGGGTCGGAACAGGAGAGCGCACGAGGGAGCTTCCAGGG
GGAAACGCCTGGTATCTTTATAGTCCTGTCGGGTTTCGCCACCTCTGACTTGAGCGTCGATTTTTGTGAT
GCTCGTCAGGGGGGCGGAGCCTATGGAAAAACGCCAGCAACGCGGCCTTTTTACGGTTCCTGGCCTTTTG
CTGGCCTTTTGCTCACATGTTCTTTCCTGCGTTATCCCCTGATTCTGTGGATAACCGTATTACCGCCTTT
GAGTGAGCTGATACCGCTCGCCGCAGCCGAACGACCGAGCGCAGCGAGTCAGTGAGCGAGGAAGCGGAAG
AGCGCCTGATGCGGTATTTTCTCCTTACGCATCTGTGCGGTATTTCACACCGCAATGGTGCACTCTCAGT
ACAATCTGCTCTGATGCCGCATAGTTAAGCCAGTATACACTCCGCTATCGCTACGTGACTGGGTCATGGC
TGCGCCCCGACACCCGCCAACACCCGCTGACGCGCCCTGACGGGCTTGTCTGCTCCCGGCATCCGCTTAC
AGACAAGCTGTGACCGTCTCCGGGAGCTGCATGTGTCAGAGGTTTTCACCGTCATCACCGAAACGCGCGA
GGCAGCTGCGGTAAAGCTCATCAGCGTGGTCGTGAAGCGATTCACAGATGTCTGCCTGTTCATCCGCGTC
CAGCTCGTTGAGTTTCTCCAGAAGCGTTAATGTCTGGCTTCTGATAAAGCGGGCCATGTTAAGGGCGGTT
TTTTCCTGTTTGGTCACTGATGCCTCCGTGTAAGGGGGATTTCTGTTCATGGGGGTAATGATACCGATGA
AACGAGAGAGGATGCTCACGATACGGGTTACTGATGATGAACATGCCCGGTTACTGGAACGTTGTGAGGG
TAAACAACTGGCGGTATGGATGCGGCGGGACCAGAGAAAAATCACTCAGGGTCAATGCCAGCGCTTCGTT
AATACAGATGTAGGTGTTCCACAGGGTAGCCAGCAGCATCCTGCGATGCAGATCCGGAACATAATGGTGC
AGGGCGCTGACTTCCGCGTTTCCAGACTTTACGAAACACGGAAACCGAAGACCATTCATGTTGTTGCTCA
GGTCGCAGACGTTTTGCAGCAGCAGTCGCTTCACGTTCGCTCGCGTATCGGTGATTCATTCTGCTAACCA
GTAAGGCAACCCCGCCAGCCTAGCCGGGTCCTCAACGACAGGAGCACGATCATGCGCACCCGTGGGGCCG
CCATGCCGGCGATAATGGCCTGCTTCTCGCCGAAACGTTTGGTGGCGGGACCAGTGACGAAGGCTTGAGC
GAGGGCGTGCAAGATTCCGAATACCGCAAGCGACAGGCCGATCATCGTCGCGCTCCAGCGAAAGCGGTCC
TCGCCGAAAATGACCCAGAGCGCTGCCGGCACCTGTCCTACGAGTTGCATGATAAAGAAGACAGTCATAA
GTGCGGCGACGATAGTCATGCCCCGCGCCCACCGGAAGGAGCTGACTGGGTTGAAGGCTCTCAAGGGCAT
CGGTCGAGATCCCGGTGCCTAATGAGTGAGCTAACTTACATTAATTGCGTTGCGCTCACTGCCCGCTTTC
CAGTCGGGAAACCTGTCGTGCCAGCTGCATTAATGAATCGGCCAACGCGCGGGGAGAGGCGGTTTGCGTA
TTGGGCGCCAGGGTGGTTTTTCTTTTCACCAGTGAGACGGGCAACAGCTGATTGCCCTTCACCGCCTGGC
CCTGAGAGAGTTGCAGCAAGCGGTCCACGCTGGTTTGCCCCAGCAGGCGAAAATCCTGTTTGATGGTGGT
TAACGGCGGGATATAACATGAGCTGTCTTCGGTATCGTCGTATCCCACTACCGAGATATCCGCACCAACG
CGCAGCCCGGACTCGGTAATGGCGCGCATTGCGCCCAGCGCCATCTGATCGTTGGCAACCAGCATCGCAG
TGGGAACGATGCCCTCATTCAGCATTTGCATGGTTTGTTGAAAACCGGACATGGCACTCCAGTCGCCTTC
CCGTTCCGCTATCGGCTGAATTTGATTGCGAGTGAGATATTTATGCCAGCCAGCCAGACGCAGACGCGCC
GAGACAGAACTTAATGGGCCCGCTAACAGCGCGATTTGCTGGTGACCCAATGCGACCAGATGCTCCACGC
CCAGTCGCGTACCGTCTTCATGGGAGAAAATAATACTGTTGATGGGTGTCTGGTCAGAGACATCAAGAAA
TAACGCCGGAACATTAGTGCAGGCAGCTTCCACAGCAATGGCATCCTGGTCATCCAGCGGATAGTTAATG
ATCAGCCCACTGACGCGTTGCGCGAGAAGATTGTGCACCGCCGCTTTACAGGCTTCGACGCCGCTTCGTT
CTACCATCGACACCACCACGCTGGCACCCAGTTGATCGGCGCGAGATTTAATCGCCGCGACAATTTGCGA
CGGCGCGTGCAGGGCCAGACTGGAGGTGGCAACGCCAATCAGCAACGACTGTTTGCCCGCCAGTTGTTGT
GCCACGCGGTTGGGAATGTAATTCAGCTCCGCCATCGCCGCTTCCACTTTTTCCCGCGTTTTCGCAGAAA
CGTGGCTGGCCTGGTTCACCACGCGGGAAACGGTCTGATAAGAGACACCGGCATACTCTGCGACATCGTA
TAACGTTACTGGTTTCACATTCACCACCCTGAATTGACTCTCTTCCGGGCGCTATCATGCCATACCGCGA
AAGGTTTTGCGCCATTCGATGGTGTCCGGGATCTCGACGCTCTCCCTTATGCGACTCCTGCATTAGGAAG
CAGCCCAGTAGTAGGTTGAGGCCGTTGAGCACCGCCGCCGCAAGGAATGGTGCATGCAAGGAGATGGCGC
CCAACAGTCCCCCGGCCACGGGGCCTGCCACCATACCCACGCCGAAACAAGCGCTCATGAGCCCGAAGTG
GCGAGCCCGATCTTCCCCATCGGTGATGTCGGCGATATAGGCGCCAGCAACCGCACCTGTGGCGCCGGTG
ATGCCGGCCACGATGCGTCCGGCGTAGAGGATCGAGATCTCGATCCCGCGAAATTAATACGACTCACTAT
AGGGGAATTGTGAGCGGATAACAATTCCCCTCTAGAAATAATTTTGTTTAACTTTAAGAAGGAGATATAC
CATGTCGAAAGCTAGGGTTTATACAGATGTTAACGTTGTTCGTCCTAAAGAGTATTGGGACTACGAGTCT
CTCGTTGTTCAATGGGGTCATCAAGATGATTATGAGGTTGTGAGAAAAGTTGGTAGAGGAAAATACAGTG
AAGTTTTCGAAGGCAAAAACGTCAATACGAATGAGCGTTGCGTTATCAAGATCCTCAAACCCGTAAAAAA
GAAGAAGATAAAGAGAGAGATCAAAATACTTCAGAACCTATGTGGTGGACCAAATATTGTTAAGCTGTAT
GATATTGTTAGAGATGAGCACTCCAAAACACCTAGCTTGGTATTTGAGTTTGTCAACAGTGTGGACTTTA
AAGTATTGTATCCAACATTGACTGATTACGATATCCGGTACTATATTTATGAGCTTCTGAAGGCATTGGA
TTTCTGTCACTCTCAAGGAATAATGCATAGGGATGTTAAGCCTCATAATGTCATGATAGATCATCAGCTG
CGTAAACTTCGTCTGATAGATTGGGGCCTTGCTGAGTTTTACCATCCCGGAAAAGAGTATAATGTTCGCG
TGGCCTCGAGATACTTCAAGGGTCCCGAGCTTTTAGTTGATCTACAGGATTATGACTATTCTTTAGACAT
GTGGAGTCTTGGTTGCATGTTTGCTGGCATGATATTCCGTAAGGAACCGTTCTTTTATGGCCATGATAAT
CATGATCAACTTGTCAAAATTGCCAAGGTGTTGGGAACCAATGAGTTAGATCATTACCTAAACAAATATC
AGCTAGATCTTGACCCTCAACTGGAAGCACTTGTTGGAAGACATGTCCCCAAACCATGGTCCAAGTTTAT
CAACGCGGACAACCAACATTTGGTCTCACCTGAGGCAATTGATTTTCTCGATAAGCTTCTTCAGTATGAT
CATCAAGACAGATTAACCGCAAGAGAAGCCATGGATCATCCATACTTCGCTCAAGTTAAAGCCGCAGAGA
GCAGCAGACTAGGAGCGGCCGCACTCGAGCACCACCACCACCACCACTGAGATCCGGCTGCTAACAAAGC
CCGAAAGGAAGCTGAGTTGGCTGCTGCCACCGCTGAGCAATAACTAGCATAACCCCTTGGGGCCTCTAAA
CGGGTCTTGAGGGGTTTTTTGCTGAAAGGAGGAACTATATCCGGATTGGCGAATGGG
[124 nt withheld, positions 4748-4871]
C
[91 nt withheld, positions 4873-4963]
A
[49 nt withheld, positions 4965-5013]
CCTTTGACGTTGGAGTCCACGTTCTTT
[37 nt withheld, positions 5041-5077]
ACCCTATCTCGGTCTATTCTTTTGATTTATAAGGGATTTTGCCGATTTCGGCCTATTGGTTAAAAAATGA
GCTGATTTAACAAAAATTTAACGCGAATTTTAACAAAATATTAACGCTTACAATTTAGGTGGCACTTTTC
GGGGAAATGTGCGCGGAACCCCTATTTGTTTATTTTTCTAAATACATTCAAATATGTATCCGCTCATGAA
TTAATTCTTAGAAAAACTCATCGAGCATCAAATGAAACTGCAATTTATTCATATCAGGATTATCAATACC
ATATTTTTGAAAAAGCCGTTTCTGTAATGAAGGAGAAAACTCACCGAGGCAGTTCCATAGGATGGCAAGA
TCCTGGTATCGGTCTGCGATTCCGACTCGTCCAACATCAATACAACCTATTAATTTCCCCTCGTCAAAAA
TAAGGTTATCAAGTGAGAAATCACCATGAGTGACGACTGAATCCGGTGAGAATGGCAAAAGTTTATGCAT
TTCTTTCCAGACTTGTTCAACAGGCCAGCCATTACGCTCGTCATCAAAATCACTCGCATCAACCAAACCG
TTATTCATTCGTGATTGCGCCTGAGCGAGACGAAATACGCGATCGCTGTTAAAAGGACAATTACAAACAG
GAATCGAATGCAACCGGCGCAGGAACACTGCCAGCGCATCAACAATATTTTCACCTGAATCAGGATATTC
TTCTAATACCTGGAATGCTGTTTTCCCGGGGATCGCAGTGGTGAGTAACCATGCATCATCAGGAGTACGG
ATAAAATGCTTGATGGTCGGAAGAGGCATAAATTCCGTCAGCCAGTTTAGTCTGACCATCTCATCTGTAA
CATCATTGGCAACGCTACCTTTGCCATGTTTCAGAAACAACTCTGGCGCATCGGGCTTCCCATACAATCG
ATAGATTGTCGCACCTGATTGCCCGACATTATCGCGAGCCCATTTATACCCATATAAATCAGCATCCATG
TTGGAATTTAATCGCGGCCTAGAGCAAGACGTTTCCCGTTGAATATGGCTCATAACACCCCTTGTATTAC
TGTTTATGTAAGCAGACAGTTTTATTGTTCATGACCAAAATCCCTTAACGTGAGTTTTCGTTCCACTGAG
CGTCAGACCCCGTAGAAAAGATCAAAGGATCTTC
Features (pLannotate 1.2.2; 19 found; start..end, strand, type, name):
      1..589     +  rep_origin     ori: high-copy-number ColE1/pMB1/pBR322/pUC origin of replication
    775..914     -  misc_feature   bom: basis of mobility region from pBR322
   1016..1207    -  CDS            rop: Rop protein, which maintains plasmids at low copy number; rop
   1224..1604    +  CDS            YPB1_ECOLX: Protein predicted: Swiss-Prot protein existence level 4. From Escherichia coli.
   1676..1967    -  CDS            TcR (fragment): tetracycline efflux protein; tet; confers resistance to tetracycline
   1982..2003    -  protein_bind   CAP binding site: CAP binding activates transcription in the presence of cAMP. E. coli catabolite activator protein
   2016..3098    -  CDS            lacI: lac repressor; lacI; The lac repressor binds to the lac operator to inhibit transcription in E. coli. This inhibition can be relieved by adding lactose or isopropyl-β-D-thiogalactopyranoside (IPTG).
   3099..3176    -  promoter       lacI promoter: lacI
   3184..3463    -  CDS            TcR (fragment): tetracycline efflux protein; tet; confers resistance to tetracycline
   3485..3503    +  promoter       T7 promoter: promoter for bacteriophage T7 RNA polymerase
   3504..3528    +  protein_bind   lac operator: The lac repressor binds to the lac operator to inhibit transcription in E. coli. This inhibition can be relieved by adding lactose or isopropyl-β-D-thiogalactopyranoside (IPTG). lac repressor encoded by lacI
   3543..3565    +  RBS            RBS: efficient ribosome binding site from bacteriophage T7 gene 10 (Olins and Rangwala, 1989)
   3572..4561    +  CDS            CKA3: CSK23_ARATH - Experimental evidence at protein level: Swiss-Prot protein existence level 1. Casein kinases are operationally defined by their preferential utilization of acidic proteins such as caseins as substrates. The alpha chain contains the catalytic site. The tetrameric holoenzyme CK2 is composed of two alpha and two beta subunits (By similarity). Acts as circadian clock component that maintains the correct period length through phosphorylation of CCA1 (PubMed:21900482). From Arabidopsis thaliana (Mouse-ear cress).
   4580..4597    +  CDS            9xHis (fragment): 9xHis affinity tag
   4607..4656    +  CDS            SET1 (fragment): solubility-enhancement tag derived from T7 phage gene 10B
   4664..4711    +  terminator     T7 terminator: transcription terminator for bacteriophage T7 RNA polymerase
   4748..5176    +  rep_origin     f1 ori (sequence partly withheld): f1 bacteriophage origin of replication; arrow indicates direction of (+) strand synthesis
   5229..5286    +  promoter       AmpR promoter (fragment): bla
   5295..6110    -  CDS            KanR: aminoglycoside phosphotransferase; aph(3')-Ia; confers resistance to kanamycin in bacteria or G418 (Geneticin®) in eukaryotes
