[The description below was written by a language model from this plasmid's Addgene catalogue record and pLannotate feature annotations shown in this document.]
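Description:
pMH_AtCK2alpha3_1-331_HC is a 6.2 kb bacterial expression plasmid built on pMH, a pET-24d derivative, for producing the catalytic alpha subunit CK2alpha3 of Arabidopsis thaliana casein kinase 2 (locus AT2G23080) in E. coli. The insert, introduced by Gibson cloning, covers residues 1–331 and is annotated as matching the Swiss-Prot entry for the Arabidopsis CKA3 protein. CK2 alpha chains carry the kinase active site and normally assemble with beta subunits into a tetrameric holoenzyme; the annotation also notes a role for this isoform in the circadian clock through phosphorylation of CCA1.

Expression follows the standard pET design. A T7 promoter with an adjacent lac operator and the phage T7 gene 10 ribosome binding site drives the coding sequence, and a T7 terminator lies downstream. A plasmid-borne lacI gene under its own promoter supplies the repressor, so transcription is held off until induction with IPTG in a host that provides T7 RNA polymerase. A C-terminal 6xHis tag (the "HC" in the name, detected by the annotation software as a partial 9xHis match) follows the kinase sequence and allows metal-affinity purification. The short "SET1" fragment annotated between the tag and the terminator is probably residual backbone sequence rather than a functional fusion.

The plasmid replicates from a ColE1/pMB1-type origin accompanied by the pBR322 bom and rop elements, although the catalogue lists it as high copy. It also carries an f1 origin. Selection is by kanamycin through the aph(3')-Ia gene, and the small tetracycline-resistance fragments are nonfunctional backbone remnants. The record supports its use for recombinant protein production, but does not state specific downstream applications.
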