Addgene plasmid #238512: pMH_AtCK2alpha3_1-331_HC
Purpose: Bacterial expression of A. thaliana CK2alpha3 1-331_HC
Depositing lab: Michael Hothorn. Depositing organization: University of Geneva.
Backbone
  Vector backbone: pMH (pET-24d based)
  Vector type: Bacterial Expression
Growth in bacteria
  Bacterial resistance: Kanamycin, 50 μg/mL
  Growth temperature: 37°C
  Growth strain: DH5alpha
  Copy number: High Copy
Gene/Insert
  Gene/Insert name: AtCK2alpha3
  Species: A. thaliana (mustard weed)
  Entrez Gene: AT2G23080 (a.k.a. F21P24.14, F21P24_14)
  Tag / fusion protein: 6xHis (C terminal on insert)
  Cloning method: Gibson Cloning
Terms and licenses: Academic/Nonprofit Terms; Industry Terms: Not Available to Industry
How to cite: pMH_AtCK2alpha3_1-331_HC was a gift from Michael Hothorn (Addgene plasmid # 238512 ; http://n2t.net/addgene:238512 ; RRID:Addgene_238512)
